Addgene plasmid #15864: pISH-bovine-tau
Depositing lab: Peter Mombaerts. Depositing organization: Rockefeller University. Publication: Expression of nonclassical class I major histocompatibility genes defines a tripartite organization of the mouse vomeronasal system. Ishii T, Mombaerts P. J Neurosci. 2008 Mar 5. 28(10):2332-41. 10.1523/JNEUROSCI.4807-07.2008 PubMed 18322080.
Backbone
  Vector backbone: pGEM-T Easy
  Backbone size w/o insert (bp): 3015
Growth in bacteria
  Bacterial resistance: Ampicillin, 100 μg/mL
  Growth temperature: 37°C
  Growth strain: DH5alpha
  Copy number: High Copy
Gene/Insert
  Gene/Insert name: bovine tau
  Insert size (bp): 520
  Entrez Gene: MAPT (a.k.a. tau)
  Cloning method: Restriction Enzyme
  Sequencing primers: 5′ SP6; 3′ T7
Terms and licenses: Academic/Nonprofit Terms; Industry Terms: Not Available to Industry
Depositor comments: SpeI digestion and T7 RNA polymerase for antisense probe
How to cite: pISH-bovine-tau was a gift from Peter Mombaerts (Addgene plasmid # 15864 ; http://n2t.net/addgene:15864 ; RRID:Addgene_15864)
