[The description below was written by a language model from this plasmid's Addgene catalogue record.]
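Description:
pISH-bovine-tau is a small bacterial cloning plasmid built on the pGEM-T Easy backbone (about 3.0 kb without insert) that serves as a template for making RNA probes for in situ hybridization, as the "ISH" in its name suggests. It is propagated in E. coli as a high-copy plasmid under ampicillin selection. pGEM-T Easy is a standard cloning vector whose multiple cloning site is flanked by opposing SP6 and T7 bacteriophage RNA polymerase promoters. This agrees with the record listing SP6 and T7 as the 5′ and 3′ sequencing primers. No feature table is provided, so the exact positions of backbone elements cannot be confirmed from the record.

The payload is a roughly 520 bp fragment of bovine tau (MAPT, the microtubule-associated protein tau), recorded as inserted by restriction enzyme cloning. There is no eukaryotic promoter or expression cassette, because the fragment is meant to be transcribed in vitro rather than expressed as protein. According to the depositor's note, linearizing the plasmid with SpeI and transcribing with T7 RNA polymerase yields a run-off antisense riboprobe, which hybridizes to tau-containing mRNA in tissue sections.

The associated publication concerns gene expression patterns that define the organization of the mouse vomeronasal system. The record does not say why a bovine tau probe was needed. Bovine tau is commonly used as the axonal-targeting part of marker fusions such as tau-lacZ or tau-GFP in gene-targeted mice, so detecting such reporter transcripts is a plausible use, but this is an inference rather than a recorded fact.
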