>Addgene plasmid #15864 | pISH-bovine-tau | depositor partial sequence | sequence record 8402 | Author sequence
ATGGCTGAGCCCCGCCAGGAGTTCGACGTGATGGAAGATCATGCTCAGGGGGACTACACCCTGCAAGACC
AGGAGGGTGACATGGACCCCGGCCTGAAAGAGTCTCCCCTGCAGACCCCGGCCGATGATGGATCTGAGGA
ACCAGGCTCTGAAACCTCTGATGCTAAGAGCACTCCGACGGCGGAAGATGCGACAGCACCCTTAGTGGAT
GAGGGAGCCCCCGGTGAGCAGGCGGCCGCTCAGGCCCCCGCGGAGATCCCAGAAGGAACCGCAGCTGAAG
AAGCAGGCATTGGCGACACGTCCAACCTGGAAGACCAAGCTGCCGGACACGTGACCCAAGCTCGCATGGT
CAGTAAAGGCAAAGATGGGACTGGACCCGATGACAAAAAAACCAAGGGGGCGGATGGTAAGCCTGGAACG
AAGATTGCCACACCCCGGGGAGCAGCCCCTCCAGGCCAGAAAGGCCAGGCCAACGCCACCCGGATTCCAG
CAAAAACCACTCCCACCCCGAAGACCTCGC
