>Addgene plasmid #15864 | pISH-bovine-tau | addgene partial sequence | sequence record 22599 | T7 5'-TAATACGACTCACTATAGGG-3'
GCCGCCATGGGCGGCCGCGGGAATTCGATTGCGAGGTCTTCGGGGTGGGAGTGGTTTTTGCTGGAATCCG
GGTGGCGTTGGCCTGGCCTTTCTGGCCTGGAGGGGCTGCTCCCCGGGGTGTGGCAATCTTCGTTCCAGGC
TTACCATCCGCCCCCTTGGTTTTTTTGTCATCGGGTCCAGTCCCATCTTTGCCTTTACTGACCATGCGAG
CTTGGGTCACGTGTCCGGCAGCTTGGTCTTCCAGGTTGGACGTGTCGCCAATGCCTGCTTCTTCAGCTGC
GGTTCCTTCTGGGATCTCCGCGGGGGCCTGAGCGGCCGCCTGCTCACCGGGGGCTCCCTCATCCACTAAG
GGTGCTGTCGCATCTTCCGCCGTCGGAGTGCTCTTAGCATCAGAGGTTTCAGAGCCTGGTTCCTCAGATC
CATCATCGGCCGGGGTCTGCAGGGGAGACTCTTTCAGGCCGGGGTCCATGTCACCCTCCTGGTCTTGCAG
GGTGTAGTCCCCCTGAGCATGATCTTCCATCACGTCGAACTCCTGGCGGGGCTCAGCCATAATCACTAGT
GAATTCGCGGCCGCCTGCAGGTCGACCATATGGGAGAGCTCCCAACGCGTTGGATGCATAGCTTGAGTAT
TCTATAGTGTCACCTAAATAGCTTGGCGTAATCATGGTCATAGCTGTTTCCTGTGTGAAATTGTTATCCG
CTCACAATTCCACACAACATACGAGCCGGAAGCATAAAGTGTAAAGCCTGGGGTGGCTAATGAGTGAGCT
AACTCA
